>Addgene plasmid #91365 | pHH0103_RIMBP3-3/3 | addgene full sequence | sequence record 192229 | Addgene NGS Result
TTAACCTATAAAAATAGGCGTATCACGAGGCCCTTTCGTCTTCAAGAATTCCCGACACCATCGAATGGTG
CAAAACCTTTCGCGGTATGGCATGATAGCGCCCGGAAGAGAGTCAATTCAGGGTGGTGAATGTGAAACCA
GTAACGTTATACGATGTCGCAGAGTATGCCGGTGTCTCTTATCAGACCGTTTCCCGCGTGGTGAACCAGG
CCAGCCACGTTTCTGCGAAAACGCGGGAAAAAGTGGAAGCGGCGATGGCGGAGCTGAATTACATTCCCAA
CCGCGTGGCACAACAACTGGCGGGCAAACAGTCGTTGCTGATTGGCGTTGCCACCTCCAGTCTGGCCCTG
CACGCGCCGTCGCAAATTGTCGCGGCGATTAAATCTCGCGCCGATCAACTGGGTGCCAGCGTGGTGGTGT
CGATGGTAGAACGAAGCGGCGTCGAAGCCTGTAAAGCGGCGGTGCACAATCTTCTCGCGCAACGCGTCAG
TGGGCTGATCATTAACTATCCGCTGGATGACCAGGATGCCATTGCTGTGGAAGCTGCCTGCACTAATGTT
CCGGCGTTATTTCTTGATGTCTCTGACCAGACACCCATCAACAGTATTATTTTCTCCCATGAAGACGGTA
CGCGACTGGGCGTGGAGCATCTGGTCGCATTGGGTCACCAGCAAATCGCGCTGTTAGCGGGCCCATTAAG
TTCTGTCTCGGCGCGTCTGCGTCTGGCTGGCTGGCATAAATATCTCACTCGCAATCAAATTCAGCCGATA
GCGGAACGGGAAGGCGACTGGAGTGCCATGTCCGGTTTTCAACAAACCATGCAAATGCTGAATGAGGGCA
TCGTTCCCACTGCGATGCTGGTTGCCAACGATCAGATGGCGCTGGGCGCAATGCGCGCCATTACCGAGTC
CGGGCTGCGCGTTGGTGCGGATATCTCGGTAGTGGGATACGACGATACCGAAGACAGCTCATGTTATATC
CCGCCGTTAACCACCATCAAACAGGATTTTCGCCTGCTGGGGCAAACCAGCGTGGACCGCTTGCTGCAAC
TCTCTCAGGGCCAGGCGGTGAAGGGCAATCAGCTGTTGCCCGTCTCACTGGTGAAAAGAAAAACCACCCT
GGCGCCCAATACGCAAACCGCCTCTCCCCGCGCGTTGGCCGATTCATTAATGCAGCTGGCACGACAGGTT
TCCCGACTGGAAAGCGGGCAGTGAGCGCAACGCAATTAATGTAAGTTAGCTCACTCATTAGGCACAATTC
TCATGTTTGACAGCTTATCATCGACTGCACGGTGCACCAATGCTTCTGGCGTCAGGCAGCCATCGGAAGC
TGTGGTATGGCTGTGCAGGTCGTAAATCACTGCATAATTCGTGTCGCTCAAGGCGCACTCCCGTTCTGGA
TAATGTTTTTTGCGCCGACATCATAACGGTTCTGGCAAATATTCTGAAATGAGCTGTTGACAATTAATCA
TCGGCTCGTATAATGTGTGGAATTGTGAGCGGATAACAATTTCACACAGGAAACAGCCAGTCCGTTTAGG
TGTTTTCACGAGCACTTCACCAACAAGGACCATAGATTATGAAAATCGAAGAACACCATCACCATCACCA
TTCCAGCGGTAAGCTTATGTCCCCTATACTAGGTTATTGGAAAATTAAGGGCCTTGTGCAACCCACTCGA
CTTCTTTTGGAATATCTTGAAGAAAAATATGAAGAGCATTTGTATGAGCGCGATGAAGGTGATAAATGGC
GAAACAAAAAGTTTGAATTGGGTTTGGAGTTTCCCAATCTTCCTTATTATATTGATGGTGATGTTAAATT
AACACAGTCTATGGCCATCATACGTTATATAGCTGACAAGCACAACATGTTGGGTGGTTGTCCAAAAGAG
CGTGCAGAGATTTCAATGCTTGAAGGAGCGGTTTTGGATATTAGATACGGTGTTTCGAGAATTGCATATA
GTAAAGACTTTGAAACTCTCAAAGTTGATTTTCTTAGCAAGCTACCTGAAATGCTGAAAATGTTCGAAGA
TCGTTTATGTCATAAAACATATTTAAATGGTGATCATGTAACCCATCCTGACTTCATGTTGTATGACGCT
CTTGATGTTGTTTTATACATGGACCCAATGTGCCTGGATGCGTTCCCAAAATTAGTTTGTTTTAAAAAAC
GTATTGAAGCTATCCCACAAATTGATAAGTACTTGAAATCCAGCAAGTATATAGCATGGCCTTTGCAGGG
CTGGCAAGCCACGTTTGGTGGTGGCGACCATCCTCCAAAATCGGATCTGGAAGTTCTGTTCCAGGGGCCC
CTGTCCAGCGGTCTGGTTCCGCGTGGTTCCGGTACCGCGGCCCAGCCGGCCATGGCCCAGGGCGCGCTGA
AAATCATGATTGCCGCCCTGGATTATGATCCAGGTGATGGTCAAATGGGTGGTCAAGGTAAAGGTCGTCT
GGCATTACGTGCAGGTGATGTCGTTATGGTTTATGGTCCGATGGATGATCAGGGTTTCTACTACGGTGAA
CTGGGTGGTCATCGTGGTTTAGTTCCAGCACATCTGCTGGATCACATGTCTGCGGCCGCATA
[142 nt withheld, positions 2583-2724]
C
[98 nt withheld, positions 2726-2823]
AGTTTGTACTGGTGACGAAACTCAGTGTCTAGCTAGAGTGGC
[149 nt withheld, positions 2866-3014]
T
[41 nt withheld, positions 3016-3056]
T
[62 nt withheld, positions 3058-3119]
A
[35 nt withheld, positions 3121-3155]
CCTCCCTCAATCGGTTGAATGTCGCCCTTTTGTCTTTGGCGCTGGTAAACCATATGAA
[86 nt withheld, positions 3214-3299]
T
[54 nt withheld, positions 3301-3354]
CTAGCGCCGCCCTATACCTTGTCTGCCTCCCCGCGTTGCGTCGCGGTGCATGGAGCCGGGCCACCTCGAC
CTGAATGGAAGCCGGCGGCACCTCGCTAACGGATTCACCACTCCAAGAATTGGAGCCAATCAATTCTTGC
GGAGAACTGTGAATGCGCAAACCAACCCTTGGCAGAACATATCCATCGCGTCCGCCATCTCCAGCAGCCG
CACGCGGCGCATCTCGGGCAGCGTTGGGTCCTGGCCACGGGTGCGCATGATCGTGCTCCTGTCGTTGAGG
ACCCGGCTAGGCTGGCGGGGTTGCCTTACTGGTTAGCAGAATGAATCACCGATACGCGAGCGAACGTGAA
GCGACTGCTGCTGCAAAACGTCTGCGACCTGAGCAACAACATGAATGGTCTTCGGTTTCCGTGTTTCGTA
AAGTCTGGAAACGCGGAAGTCAGCGCCCTGCACCATTATGTTCCGGATCTGCATCGCAGGATGCTGCTGG
CTACCCTGTGGAACACCTACATCTGTATTAACGAAGCGCTGGCATTGACCCTGAGTGATTTTTCTCTGGT
CCCGCCGCATCCATACCGCCAGTTGTTTACCCTCACAACGTTCCAGTAACCGGGCATGTTCATCATCAGT
AACCCGTATCGTGAGCATCCTCTCTCGTTTCATCGGTATCATTACCCCCATGAACAGAAATCCCCCTTAC
ACGGAGGCATCAGTGACCAAACAGGAAAAAACCGCCCTTAACATGGCCCGCTTTATCAGAAGCCAGACAT
TAACGCTTCTGGAGAAACTCAACGAGCTGGACGCGGATGAACAGGCAGACATCTGTGAATCGCTTCACGA
CCACGCTGATGAGCTTTACCGCAGGATCCGCGAAATTGTAAGCGTTAATATTTTGTTAAAATTCGCGTTA
AATTTTTGTTAAATCAGCTCATTTTTTAACCAATAGGCCGAAATCGGCAAAATCCCTTATAAATCAAAAG
AATAGACCGAGATAGGGT
[37 nt withheld, positions 4353-4389]
AAAGAACGTGGACTCCAACGTCAAAGG
[49 nt withheld, positions 4417-4465]
T
[91 nt withheld, positions 4467-4557]
G
[124 nt withheld, positions 4559-4682]
CGCGGATCCTGCCTCGCGCGTTTCGGTGATGACGGTGAAAACCTCTGACACATGCAGCTCCCGGAGACGG
TCACAGCTTGTCTGTAAGCGGATGCCGGGAGCAGACAAGCCCGTCAGGGCGCGTCAGCGGGTGTTGGCGG
GTGTCGGGGCGCAGCCATGACCCAGTCACGTAGCGATAGCGGAGTGTATACTGGCTTAACTATGCGGCAT
CAGAGCAGATTGTACTGAGAGTGCACCATATGCGGTGTGAAATACCGCACAGATGCGTAAGGAGAAAATA
CCGCATCAGGCGCTCTTCCGCTTCCTCGCTCACTGACTCGCTGCGCTCGGTCGTTCGGCTGCGGCGAGCG
GTATCAGCTCACTCAAAGGCGGTAATACGGTTATCCACAGAATCAGGGGATAACGCAGGAAAGAACATGT
GAGCAAAAGGCCAGCAAAAGGCCAGGAACCGTAAAAAGGCCGCGTTGCTGGCGTTTTTCCATAGGCTCCG
CCCCCCTGACGAGCATCACAAAAATCGACGCTCAAGTCAGAGGTGGCGAAACCCGACAGGACTATAAAGA
TACCAGGGTTTCCCCCTGGAAGCTCCCTCGTGCGCTCTCCTGTTCCGACCCTGCCGCTTACCGGATACCT
GTCCGCCTTTCTCCCTTCGGGAAGCGTGGCGCTTTCTCATAGCTCACGCTGTAGGTATCTCAGTTCGGTG
TAGGTCGTTCGCTCCAAGCTGGGCTGTGTGCACGAACCCCCCGTTCAGCCCGACCGCTGCGCCTTATCCG
GTAACTATCGTCTTGAGTCCAACCCGGTAAGACACGACTTATCGCCACTGGCAGCAGCCACTGGTAACAG
GATTAGCAGAGCGAGGTATGTAGGCGGTGCTACAGAGTTCTTGAAGTGGTGGCCTAACTACGGCTACACT
AGAAGGACAGTATTTGGTATCTGCGCTCTGCTGAAGCCAGTTACCTTCGGAAAAAGAGTTGGTAGCTCTT
GATCCGGCAAACAAACCACCGCTGGTAGCGGTGGTTTTTTTGTTTGCAAGCAGCAGATTACGCGCAGAAA
AAAAGGATCTCAAGAAGATCCTTTGATCTTTTCTACGGGGTCTGACGCTCAGTGGAACGAAAACTCACGT
TAAGGGATTTTGGTCATGAGATTATCAAAAAGGATCTTCACCTAGATCCTTTTAAATTAAAAATGAAGTT
TTAAATCAATCTAAAGTATATATGAGTAAACTTGGTCTGACAGTTACCAATGCTTAATCAGTGAGGCACC
TATCTCAGCGATCTGTCTATTTCGTTCATCCATAGTTGCCTGACTCCCCGTCGTGTAGATAACTACGATA
CGGGAGGGCTTACCATCTGGCCCCAGTGCTGCAATGATACCGCGAGACCCACGCTCACCGGCTCCAGATT
TATCAGCAATAAACCAGCCAGCCGGAAGGGCCGAGCGCAGAAGTGGTCCTGCAACTTTATCCGCCTCCAT
CCAGTCTATTAATTGTTGCCGGGAAGCTAGAGTAAGTAGTTCGCCAGTTAATAGTTTGCGCAACGTTGTT
GCCATTGCTGCAGGCATCGTGGTGTCACGCTCGTCGTTTGGTATGGCTTCATTCAGCTCCGGTTCCCAAC
GATCAAGGCGAGTTACATGATCCCCCATATTGTGCAAAAAAGCGGTTAGCTCCTTCGGTCCTCCGATCGT
TGTCAGAAGTAAGTTGGCCGCAGTGTTATCACTCATGGTTATGGCAGCACTGCATAATTCTCTTACTGTC
ATGCCATCCGTAAGATGCTTTTCTGTGACTGGTGAGTACTCAACCAAGTCATTCTGAGAATAGTGTATGC
GGCGACCGAGTTGCTCTTGCCCGGCGTCAACACGGGATAATACCGCGCCACATAGCAGAACTTTAAAAGT
GCTCATCATTGGAAAACGTTCTTCGGGGCGAAAACTCTCAAGGATCTTACCGCTGTTGAGATCCAGTTCG
ATGTAACCCACTCGTGCACCCAACTGATCTTCAGCATCTTTTACTTTCACCAGCGTTTCTGGGTGAGCAA
AAACAGGAAGGCAAAATGCCGCAAAAAAGGGAATAAGGGCGACACGGAAATGTTGAATACTCATACTCTT
CCTTTTTCAATATTATTGAAGCATTTATCAGGGTTATTGTCTCATGAGCGGATACATATTTGAATGTATT
TAGAAAAATAAACAAATAGGGGTTCCGCGCACATTTCCCCGAAAAGTGCCACCTGACGTCTAAGAAACCA
TTATTATCATGACA
Features (pLannotate 1.2.2; 21 found; start..end, strand, type, name):
     54..131     +  promoter       lacIq promoter: lacI (mutant); In the lacIq allele, a single base change in the promoter boosts expression of the lacI gene about 10-fold.
    132..1214    +  CDS            lacI: lac repressor; lacI; The lac repressor binds to the lac operator to inhibit transcription in E. coli. This inhibition can be relieved by adding lactose or isopropyl-β-D-thiogalactopyranoside (IPTG).
   1227..1248    +  protein_bind   CAP binding site: CAP binding activates transcription in the presence of cAMP. E. coli catabolite activator protein
   1267..1284    +  promoter       tet promoter (fragment): E. coli promoter for tetracycline efflux protein gene
   1457..1485    +  promoter       tac promoter: strong E. coli promoter; hybrid between the trp and lac UV5 promoters
   1493..1509    +  protein_bind   lac operator: The lac repressor binds to the lac operator to inhibit transcription in E. coli. This inhibition can be relieved by adding lactose or isopropyl-β-D-thiogalactopyranoside (IPTG). lac repressor encoded by lacI
   1594..1611    +  CDS            6xHis: 6xHis affinity tag
   1627..2280    +  CDS            GST26_SCHJA: Experimental evidence at protein level: Swiss-Prot protein existence level 1. GST isoenzymes appear to play a central role in the parasite detoxification system. Other functions are also suspected including a role in increasing the solubility of haematin in the parasite gut. From Schistosoma japonicum (Blood fluke).
   2299..2571    +  CDS            RIMBP3 (fragment): RIM3A_HUMAN - Also known as KIAA1666, RIMBP3A. Experimental evidence at protein level: Swiss-Prot protein existence level 1. Probable component of the manchette, a microtubule-based structure which plays a key role in sperm head morphogenesis during late stages of sperm development. From Homo sapiens (Human).
   2587..2634    +  terminator     fd terminator (sequence withheld): central terminator from bacteriophage fd (Otsuka and Kunisawa, 1982)
   2639..2851    +  CDS            M13 gene III (fragment) (sequence partly withheld): pIII; III; minor coat protein
   2866..3336    +  CDS            M13 gene III (fragment) (sequence partly withheld): pIII; III; minor coat protein
   3358..3428    +  CDS            TcR (fragment): tetracycline efflux protein; tet; confers resistance to tetracycline
   3670..4050    -  CDS            YPB1_ECOLX: Protein predicted: Swiss-Prot protein existence level 4. From Escherichia coli.
   4067..4218    +  CDS            rop (fragment): Rop protein, which maintains plasmids at low copy number; rop
   4254..4682    -  rep_origin     f1 ori (sequence partly withheld): f1 bacteriophage origin of replication; arrow indicates direction of (+) strand synthesis
   4691..4730    +  CDS            rop (fragment): Rop protein, which maintains plasmids at low copy number; rop
   4832..4972    +  misc_feature   bom: basis of mobility region from pBR322
   5158..5745    -  rep_origin     ori: high-copy-number ColE1/pMB1/pBR322/pUC origin of replication
   5919..6776    -  CDS            bla: BLAT_ECOLX - Experimental evidence at protein level: Swiss-Prot protein existence level 1. TEM-type are the most prevalent beta-lactamases in enterobacteria; they hydrolyze the beta-lactam bond in susceptible beta-lactam antibiotics, thus conferring resistance to penicillins and cephalosporins. TEM-3 and TEM-4 are capable of hydrolyzing cefotaxime and ceftazidime. TEM-5 is capable of hydrolyzing ceftazidime. TEM-6 is capable of hydrolyzing ceftazidime and aztreonam. TEM-8/CAZ-2, TEM- 16/CAZ-7 and TEM-24/CAZ-6 are markedly active against ceftazidime. IRT- 4 shows resistance to beta-lactamase in
   6777..6881    -  promoter       AmpR promoter: bla
