[The description below was written by a language model from this plasmid's Addgene catalogue record and pLannotate feature annotations shown in this document.]
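Description:
pHH0103_RIMBP3-3/3 is a bacterial expression plasmid of about 6.9 kb, built on the pHH0103 backbone, for producing and purifying a single human SH3 domain in E. coli. The name suggests the third of three SH3 domains of RIMBP3 (RIM-binding protein 3), though the record does not spell this out. The insert is catalogued as 245 bp and was cloned between SfiI and NotI sites. The annotation places a RIMBP3 fragment immediately downstream of, and on the same strand as, a 6xHis tag and Schistosoma japonicum glutathione S-transferase. The expected product is therefore an N-terminally His- and GST-tagged SH3 domain that can be captured on either nickel or glutathione resin.

Transcription is driven by the strong hybrid tac promoter with an adjacent lac operator. The plasmid also carries lacI under the lacIq promoter, so expression is repressed until it is induced with IPTG. A bacteriophage fd terminator follows the insert. Downstream of it lie fragments of M13 gene III, which look like remnants of a phagemid-type ancestor and, lying beyond the terminator, are probably not part of the fusion protein. An f1 origin is also present and interrupts the rop gene, which is annotated only as fragments.

The plasmid replicates from a ColE1/pBR322-type origin with the bom region and is selected with ampicillin through the bla gene and its own promoter. The catalogue lists it as low copy. Small tetracycline promoter and resistance fragments are pBR322 leftovers and not functional markers. The construct belongs to a collection used for a family-wide analysis of human SH3 domain binding specificities.
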