Addgene plasmid #91365: pHH0103_RIMBP3-3/3
Purpose: Protein expression and purification of human SH3 domain construct RIMBP3-3/3
Depositing lab: Sachdev Sidhu. Depositing organization: University of Toronto. Publication: Comprehensive Analysis of the Human SH3 Domain Family Reveals a Wide Variety of Non-canonical Specificities. Teyra J, Huang H, Jain S, Guan X, Dong A, Liu Y, Tempel W, Min J, Tong Y, Kim PM, Bader GD, Sidhu SS. Structure. 2017 Oct 3;25(10):1598-1610.e3. doi: 10.1016/j.str.2017.07.017. Epub 2017 Sep 7. PubMed 28890361.
Backbone
  Vector backbone: pHH0103
  Vector type: Bacterial Expression
Growth in bacteria
  Bacterial resistance: Ampicillin, 100 μg/mL
  Growth temperature: 37°C
  Growth strain: DH5alpha
  Copy number: Low Copy
Gene/Insert
  Gene/Insert name: RIMBP3-3/3
  Species: H. sapiens (human)
  Insert size (bp): 245
  Entrez Gene: RIMBP3 (a.k.a. RIM-BP3, RIM-BP3.1, RIM-BP3.A, RIMBP3.1, RIMBP3A)
  Cloning method: Restriction Enzyme; 5′ cloning site Sfi1 (unknown if destroyed); 3′ cloning site Not1 (unknown if destroyed)
Terms and licenses: Academic/Nonprofit Terms; Industry Terms: Not Available to Industry
How to cite: pHH0103_RIMBP3-3/3 was a gift from Sachdev Sidhu (Addgene plasmid # 91365 ; http://n2t.net/addgene:91365 ; RRID:Addgene_91365)
