>Addgene plasmid #91365 | pHH0103_RIMBP3-3/3 | depositor partial sequence | sequence record 175853 | insert sequence
GGTACCGAATTCGGATCCGCGCGCTGAAAATCATGATTGCCGCCCTGGATTATGATCCAGGTGATGGTCA
AATGGGTGGTCAAGGTAAAGGTCGTCTGGCATTACGTGCAGGTGATGTCGTTATGGTTTATGGTCCGATG
GATGATCAGGGTTTCTACTACGGTGAACTGGGTGGTCATCGTGGTTTAGTTCCAGCACATCTGCTGGATC
ACATGTCTGCGGCCGCTAGCTAAGTCGACGAGCTC
